>Addgene plasmid #235760 | pYO761 | addgene full sequence | sequence record 472490 | Addgene NGS Result
TCGCGCGTTTCGGTGATGACGGTGAAAACCTCTGACACATGCAGCTCCCGGAGACGGTCACAGCTTGTCT
GTAAGCGGATGCCGGGAGCAGACAAGCCCGTCAGGGCGCGTCAGCGGGTGTTGGCGGGTGTCGGGGCTGG
CTTAACTATGCGGCATCAGAGCAGATTGTACTGAGAGTGCACCATACCACCTTTTCAATTCATCATTTTT
TTTTTATTCTTTTTTTTGATTTCGGTTTCCTTGAAATTTTTTTGATTCGGTAATCTCCGAACAGAAGGAA
GAACGAAGGAAGGAGCACAGACTTAGATTGGTATATATACGCATATGTAGTGTTGAAGAAACATGAAATT
GCCCAGTATTCTTAACCCAACTGCACAGAACAAAAACCTGCAGGAAACGAAGATAAATCATGTCGAAAGC
TACATATAAGGAACGTGCTGCTACTCATCCTAGTCCTGTTGCTGCCAAGCTATTTAATATCATGCACGAA
AAGCAAACAAACTTGTGTGCTTCATTGGATGTTCGTACCACCAAGGAATTACTGGAGTTAGTTGAAGCAT
TAGGTCCCAAAATTTGTTTACTAAAAACACATGTGGATATCTTGACTGATTTTTCCATGGAGGGCACAGT
TAAGCCGCTAAAGGCATTATCCGCCAAGTACAATTTTTTACTCTTCGAAGACAGAAAATTTGCTGACATT
GGTAATACAGTCAAATTGCAGTACTCTGCGGGTGTATACAGAATAGCAGAATGGGCAGACATTACGAATG
CACACGGTGTGGTGGGCCCAGGTATTGTTAGCGGTTTGAAGCAGGCGGCAGAAGAAGTAACAAAGGAACC
TAGAGGCCTTTTGATGTTAGCAGAATTGTCATGCAAGGGCTCCCTATCTACTGGAGAATATACTAAGGGT
ACTGTTGACATTGCGAAGAGCGACAAAGATTTTGTTATCGGCTTTATTGCTCAAAGAGACATGGGTGGAA
GAGATGAAGGTTACGATTGGTTGATTATGACACCCGGTGTGGGTTTAGATGACAAGGGAGACGCATTGGG
TCAACAGTATAGAACCGTGGATGATGTGGTCTCTACAGGATCTGACATTATTATTGTTGGAAGAGGACTA
TTTGCAAAGGGAAGGGATGCTAAGGTAGAGGGTGAACGTTACAGAAAAGCAGGCTGGGAAGCATATTTGA
GAAGATGCGGCCAGCAAAACTAAAAAACTGTATTATAAGTAAATGCATGTATACTAAACTCACAAATTAG
AGCTTCAATTTAATTATATCAGTTATTACCCTATGCGGTGTGAAATACCGCACAGATGCGTAAGGAGAAA
ATACCGCATCAGGAAATTGTAAGCGTTAATATTTTGTTAAAATTCGCGTTAAATTTTTGTTAAATCAGCT
CATTTTTTAACCAATAGGCCGAAATCGGCAAAATCCCTTATAAATCAAAAGAATAGACCGAGATAGGGT
[37 nt withheld, positions 1470-1506]
AAAGAACGTGGACTCCAACGTCAAAGG
[49 nt withheld, positions 1534-1582]
T
[91 nt withheld, positions 1584-1674]
G
[124 nt withheld, positions 1676-1799]
CCATTCGCCATTCAGGCTGCGCAACTGTTGGGAAGGGCGATCGGTGCGGGCCTCTTCGCTATTACGCCAG
CTGGCGAAAGGGGGATGTGCTGCAAGGCGATTAAGTTGGGTAACGCCAGGGTTTTCCCAGTCACGACGTT
GTAAAACGACGGCCAGTGAGCGCGCGTAATACGACTCACTATAGGGCGAATTGGGTACCGCGTTGTGAGA
GAGTGTGCTCCTTGGCTAGACACTTAGGTTCCTTGTTTAGTGACGCCGTTCAAACTGCATCCGTTCAATG
GTTCGAAAGAACTCTGGATGATTCTGCTATTAGAAGAATTTCTTTACCAAGTGCATTTTTAACCGCAGAT
ATTCTATTATCTACTTTGTTGAACATCTCATCCGGTTTAGTTGTGTATCCAAAGGTTATCGAAAGGAGAA
TTAAGGGTGAACTACCTTTTATGGCTACTGAAAATATCATCATGGCTATGGTAGAAAAGAATGCCTCCAG
ACAAGAAGTACATGAGCGTATTAGAGTGCTCTCTCATCAAGCCGCAGCAGTAGTCAAGGAAGAAGGTGGG
GAAAATGATTTAATTGAACGAGTAAAGAGGGATGAATTTTTCAAGCCTATCTGGGAAGAATTAGATTCTT
TACTGGAACCATCCACTTTTGTTGGTAGAGCTCCACAACAAGTTGAGAAATTTGTTCAAAAAGACGTTAA
CAATGCTTTACAACCTTTCCAAAAGTACCTAAACGATGAACAAGTCAAGTTAAATGTTTAGAAGCCTTTA
CATGTACAAATAATATGTTTATTACCCTATTATATGTTACTAATGAAAAAAATAACAATTCTTTATTTAT
GTACAATGCAAGTAGAATTCCCTAAATAGAAGTTAACTATTTTTATTTTACTGGGATATATTTTTCATCT
TCTTCCTTCATACTCCTTTCATTTTTCTTGTTTTTTTGGCTTACGGATTTTGGCAATGTTTATACTTTAG
AAAAAAAGGAAACTCATAATGCTGGCATACTTGAAAAACCATACGGAAAGATCGTAGTTTATTTTTGTAA
TAAGACACTGAAGTCAGCTGTTTGAAAGAGTATATTGAATTGATGGTTTTACCTATTAGGGATAGTAATC
ATAATTTAAAAATGTTTCATGGGCATGAAACGGTTCTTACTCAGTCGAAGACAGAGACACCTTCGTATGA
TTTGCTTTCACAATATAAGTCTCTTTAGAGCTAATGGTGACTCCAAATTGATCAAGGAATATGGTGATGG
ATTTATACCATGTTTCTTTATCTTGGAATCCATAAGAGGGGAGCTGCTTTATGTGAGCGAGGTACAATCA
GGTTCTTTGCGTAAACTCTCTTTTCAGGAATTACCAAAACTAACTGGTGCATCTACTATGATTGTCCTAA
AATTGGTAGGACTAGTTCCGAGTGATATTTTGTGTACCATAAGTTCAGATAAAAATGGTATCATTGACGA
TAAATGGTGCGTTTTATGTACCTACACGATAGATCTTAACAAGTTACAACCCATAAATGAAGACACAGTT
CTAATTACAGGCACCAACGCACCAGTACTTGATTTAATAGATGGATCCTACACATTGGCTGCAGAAAAAA
TTAAGCCACTAAAGGGCCTTGTTAGTTCTCACAAAAGGAATATAAGTCAAGTCAAGATCAAATTTTCATT
GGCATATAGCTCTTTACTAAAATTAAACAAACTATTGGAGTATTCTTCCCAAGTCCATGAGGAAATCAAT
GAAATTTCCAGCAAAATAGAAGATGACTTTTTGTCACTCAAGAATCAAAATCATTGGTATATGAGAACAG
TACAGAAGTCCATAGAAACGCTAGAAAAGGAAGTCCTACAAAGGAAAAAAAGCAAGAAAAATATAGAAAT
GGCGCAACTCGAGAGTAATGATACTATCAACCATTCTAAAACAGAACTGTCTCTGATGTCGCAGGACGAG
TCTATAAATGATGACTATGGAAGCATATATTCTAGATTTGTGCAAATAAAAGATAGGTTGGACCAACTGA
GGTTTAAGAAACTGTATCAGCTGATAGGGATCTTCCATTCAACGGATTTATTTAATTCAGATAGAGGCTA
TGTCGAGGACTACAAAGACCATGACGGTGATTATAAAGATCATGATATCGATTACAAGGATGACGATGAC
AAGTAGAATTCGTGAGCTCGCGAATTTCTTATGATTTATGATTTTTATTATTAAATAAGTTATAAAAAAA
ATAAGTGTATACAAATTTTAAAGTGACTCTTAGGTTTTAAAACGAAAATTCTTATTCTTGAGTAACTCTT
TCCTGTAGGTCAGGTTGCTTTCTCAGGTATAGCATGAGGTCGCTCTTATTGACCACACCTCTACCGGCAG
CGGCCGCCACCGCGGTGGAGCTCCAGCTTTTGTTCCCTTTAGTGAGGGTTAATTGCGCGCTTGGCGTAAT
CATGGTCATAGCTGTTTCCTGTGTGAAATTGTTATCCGCTCACAATTCCACACAACATACGAGCCGGAAG
CATAAAGTGTAAAGCCTGGGGTGCCTAATGAGTGAGCTAACTCACATTAATTGCGTTGCGCTCACTGCCC
GCTTTCCAGTCGGGAAACCTGTCGTGCCAGCTGCATTAATGAATCGGCCAACGCGCGGGGAGAGGCGGTT
TGCGTATTGGGCGCTCTTCCGCTTCCTCGCTCACTGACTCGCTGCGCTCGGTCGTTCGGCTGCGGCGAGC
GGTATCAGCTCACTCAAAGGCGGTAATACGGTTATCCACAGAATCAGGGGATAACGCAGGAAAGAACATG
TGAGCAAAAGGCCAGCAAAAGGCCAGGAACCGTAAAAAGGCCGCGTTGCTGGCGTTTTTCCATAGGCTCC
GCCCCCCTGACGAGCATCACAAAAATCGACGCTCAAGTCAGAGGTGGCGAAACCCGACAGGACTATAAAG
ATACCAGGCGTTTCCCCCTGGAAGCTCCCTCGTGCGCTCTCCTGTTCCGACCCTGCCGCTTACCGGATAC
CTGTCCGCCTTTCTCCCTTCGGGAAGCGTGGCGCTTTCTCATAGCTCACGCTGTAGGTATCTCAGTTCGG
TGTAGGTCGTTCGCTCCAAGCTGGGCTGTGTGCACGAACCCCCCGTTCAGCCCGACCGCTGCGCCTTATC
CGGTAACTATCGTCTTGAGTCCAACCCGGTAAGACACGACTTATCGCCACTGGCAGCAGCCACTGGTAAC
AGGATTAGCAGAGCGAGGTATGTAGGCGGTGCTACAGAGTTCTTGAAGTGGTGGCCTAACTACGGCTACA
CTAGAAGAACAGTATTTGGTATCTGCGCTCTGCTGAAGCCAGTTACCTTCGGAAAAAGAGTTGGTAGCTC
TTGATCCGGCAAACAAACCACCGCTGGTAGCGGTGGTTTTTTTGTTTGCAAGCAGCAGATTACGCGCAGA
AAAAAAGGATCTCAAGAAGATCCTTTGATCTTTTCTACGGGGTCTGACGCTCAGTGGAACGAAAACTCAC
GTTAAGGGATTTTGGTCATGAGATTATCAAAAAGGATCTTCACCTAGATCCTTTTAAATTAAAAATGAAG
TTTTAAATCAATCTAAAGTATATATGAGTAAACTTGGTCTGACAGTTACCAATGCTTAATCAGTGAGGCA
CCTATCTCAGCGATCTGTCTATTTCGTTCATCCATAGTTGCCTGACTCCCCGTCGTGTAGATAACTACGA
TACGGGAGGGCTTACCATCTGGCCCCAGTGCTGCAATGATACCGCGAGACCCACGCTCACCGGCTCCAGA
TTTATCAGCAATAAACCAGCCAGCCGGAAGGGCCGAGCGCAGAAGTGGTCCTGCAACTTTATCCGCCTCC
ATCCAGTCTATTAATTGTTGCCGGGAAGCTAGAGTAAGTAGTTCGCCAGTTAATAGTTTGCGCAACGTTG
TTGCCATTGCTACAGGCATCGTGGTGTCACGCTCGTCGTTTGGTATGGCTTCATTCAGCTCCGGTTCCCA
ACGATCAAGGCGAGTTACATGATCCCCCATGTTGTGCAAAAAAGCGGTTAGCTCCTTCGGTCCTCCGATC
GTTGTCAGAAGTAAGTTGGCCGCAGTGTTATCACTCATGGTTATGGCAGCACTGCATAATTCTCTTACTG
TCATGCCATCCGTAAGATGCTTTTCTGTGACTGGTGAGTACTCAACCAAGTCATTCTGAGAATAGTGTAT
GCGGCGACCGAGTTGCTCTTGCCCGGCGTCAATACGGGATAATACCGCGCCACATAGCAGAACTTTAAAA
GTGCTCATCATTGGAAAACGTTCTTCGGGGCGAAAACTCTCAAGGATCTTACCGCTGTTGAGATCCAGTT
CGATGTAACCCACTCGTGCACCCAACTGATCTTCAGCATCTTTTACTTTCACCAGCGTTTCTGGGTGAGC
AAAAACAGGAAGGCAAAATGCCGCAAAAAAGGGAATAAGGGCGACACGGAAATGTTGAATACTCATACTC
TTCCTTTTTCAATATTATTGAAGCATTTATCAGGGTTATTGTCTCATGAGCGGATACATATTTGAATGTA
TTTAGAAAAATAAACAAATAGGGGTTCCGCGCACATTTCCCCGAAAAGTGCCACCTGGGTCCTTTTCATC
ACGTGCTATAAAAATAATTATAATTTAAATTTTTTAATATAAATATATAAATTAAAAATAGAAAGTAAAA
AAAGAAATTAAAGAAAAAATAGTTTTTGTTTTCCGAAGATGTAAAAGACTCTAGGGGGATCGCCAACAAA
TACTACCTTTTATCTTGCTCTTCCTGCTCTCAGGTATTAATGCCGAATTGTTTCATCTTGTCTGTGTAGA
AGACCACACACGAAAATCCTGTGATTTTACATTTTACTTATCGTTAATCGAATGTATATCTATTTAATCT
GCTTTTCTTGTCTAATAAATATATATGTAAAGTACGCTTTTTGTTGAAATTTTTTAAACCTTTGTTTATT
TTTTTTTCTTCATTCCGTAACTCTTCTACCTTCTTTATTTACTTTCTAAAATCCAAATACAAAACATAAA
AATAAATAAACACAGAGTAAATTCCCAAATTATTCCATCATTAAAAGATACGAGGCGCGTGTAAGTTACA
GGCAAGCGATCCGTCTAAGAAACCATTATTATCATGACATTAACCTATAAAAATAGGCGTATCACGAGGC
CCTTTCGTC
Features (pLannotate 1.2.2; 22 found; start..end, strand, type, name):
    137..186     +  misc_feature   bom (fragment): basis of mobility region from pBR322
    194..409     +  promoter       URA3 promoter: S. cerevisiae URA3
    410..1213    +  CDS            URA3: orotidine-5'-phosphate decarboxylase, required for uracil biosynthesis; S. cerevisiae URA3; yeast auxotrophic marker, counterselectable with 5-fluoroorotic acid (5-FOA)
   1292..1343    +  misc_feature   bom (fragment): basis of mobility region from pBR322
   1371..1799    -  rep_origin     f1 ori (sequence partly withheld): f1 bacteriophage origin of replication; arrow indicates direction of (+) strand synthesis
   1803..1958    -  CDS            lacZα (fragment): LacZα fragment of β-galactosidase; lacZ fragment
   1966..1984    +  promoter       T7 promoter: promoter for bacteriophage T7 RNA polymerase
   2000..2557    +  CDS            ADE13 (fragment): PUR8_YEAST - Experimental evidence at protein level: Swiss-Prot protein existence level 1. From Saccharomyces cerevisiae (strain ATCC 204508 / S288c) (Baker's yeast).
   2944..3903    +  CDS            VPS38 (fragment): VPS38_YEAST - Also known as VPL17. Experimental evidence at protein level: Swiss-Prot protein existence level 1. Involved in endosome-to-Golgi retrograde transport as part of the VPS34 PI3-kinase complex II. This complex is required for the endosome-to-Golgi retrieval of PEP1 and KEX2, and the recruitment of VPS5 and VPS7, two components of the retromer complex, to endosomal membranes (probably through generating a specific pool of phosphatidylinositol 3-phosphate allowing the recruitment of the retromer complex proteins to the endosome). Mediates the interaction between VPS30 and the VPS34-VP
   3907..3972    +  CDS            3xFLAG: three tandem FLAG® epitope tags, followed by an enterokinase cleavage site
   3989..4176    +  terminator     ADH1 terminator: S. cerevisiae ADH1; transcription terminator for the S. cerevisiae alcohol dehydrogenase 1 (ADH1) gene
   4178..4202    -  misc_feature   MCS (fragment): pBluescript multiple cloning site
   4215..4233    -  promoter       T3 promoter: promoter for bacteriophage T3 RNA polymerase
   4278..4294    -  protein_bind   lac operator: The lac repressor binds to the lac operator to inhibit transcription in E. coli. This inhibition can be relieved by adding lactose or isopropyl-β-D-thiogalactopyranoside (IPTG). lac repressor encoded by lacI
   4302..4332    -  promoter       lac promoter: promoter for the E. coli lac operon
   4347..4368    -  protein_bind   CAP binding site: CAP binding activates transcription in the presence of cAMP. E. coli catabolite activator protein
   4381..4473    -  CDS            lacI (fragment): lac repressor; lacI; The lac repressor binds to the lac operator to inhibit transcription in E. coli. This inhibition can be relieved by adding lactose or isopropyl-β-D-thiogalactopyranoside (IPTG).
   4656..5244    -  rep_origin     ori: high-copy-number ColE1/pMB1/pBR322/pUC origin of replication
   5415..6275    -  CDS            AmpR: β-lactamase; bla; confers resistance to ampicillin, carbenicillin, and related antibiotics
   6276..6380    -  promoter       AmpR promoter: bla
   6417..6920    +  misc_feature   CEN/ARS: S. cerevisiae CEN6 centromere fused to an autonomously replicating sequence
   6988..35      +  CDS            rop (fragment) (across the origin): Rop protein, which maintains plasmids at low copy number; rop
