[The description below was written by a language model from this plasmid's Addgene catalogue record and pLannotate feature annotations shown in this document.]
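Description:
pYO761 is a yeast expression plasmid built on pRS416, a low-copy centromeric E. coli/yeast shuttle vector. In Saccharomyces cerevisiae it is maintained through a CEN6/ARS element and selected by the URA3 auxotrophic marker, which can also be counterselected with 5-fluoroorotic acid. In bacteria it replicates at high copy from a ColE1/pUC-type origin and is selected with ampicillin through the β-lactamase gene. The backbone also carries the usual pBluescript-derived remnants: an f1 origin, a disrupted lacZα region with lac promoter and operator, and flanking T7 and T3 promoters.

The insert is S. cerevisiae VPS38 lacking its BARA2 domain (residues 320–440 deleted), fused at the C terminus to a 3xFLAG epitope tag and followed by the ADH1 transcription terminator. The annotated VPS38 coding fragment of about 960 nt is consistent with this truncation. Expression is driven by the native VPS38 promoter. This promoter is not annotated as a separate feature, but it presumably lies in the genomic sequence upstream of the coding region, which includes a fragment annotated as ADE13 that was likely carried along with the promoter segment. The record names the gene as "VSP38", an apparent misspelling of VPS38.

Vps38 is a subunit of the endosomal Vps34 PI3-kinase complex II, which is involved in endosome-to-Golgi retrograde transport. The combination of native promoter and centromeric backbone suits near-endogenous expression, so the plasmid can be used to test how loss of BARA2 affects complex II assembly or function in yeast. The FLAG tag allows detection or immunoprecipitation of the mutant protein.
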