Addgene plasmid #235760: pYO761
Purpose: Expression of ScVPS38 delta BARA2 (320-440)-x3FLAG under its own promoter
Depositing lab: Roger Williams. Depositing organization: MRC Laboratory of Molecular Biology. Publication: Structure and flexibility of the endosomal Vps34 complex reveals the basis of its function on membranes. Rostislavleva K, Soler N, Ohashi Y, Zhang L, Pardon E, Burke JE, Masson GR, Johnson C, Steyaert J, Ktistakis NT, Williams RL. Science. 2015 Oct 9;350(6257):aac7365. doi: 10.1126/science.aac7365. PubMed 26450213.
Backbone
  Vector backbone: pRS416
  Vector type: Yeast Expression
Growth in bacteria
  Bacterial resistance: Ampicillin, 100 μg/mL
  Growth temperature: 37°C
  Growth strain: DH5alpha
  Copy number: High Copy
Gene/Insert
  Gene/Insert name: VSP38 delta BARA2
  Species: S. cerevisiae (budding yeast)
  Mutation: aa 320-440 deleted
  Promoter: ScVPS38 promoter
  Tag / fusion protein: 3xFLAG (C terminal on insert)
  Cloning method: Restriction Enzyme; 5′ cloning site Unknown (unknown if destroyed)
Terms and licenses: Academic/Nonprofit Terms; Industry Terms: Not Available to Industry
How to cite: pYO761 was a gift from Roger Williams (Addgene plasmid # 235760 ; http://n2t.net/addgene:235760 ; RRID:Addgene_235760)
